Addgene plasmid #8967: pcDNA3-FLAG-Fos AA
Depositing lab: John Blenis. Depositing organization: Harvard Medical School. Publication: Molecular interpretation of ERK signal duration by immediate early gene products. Murphy LO, Smith S, Chen RH, Fingar DC, Blenis J. Nat Cell Biol. 2002 Aug . 4(8):556-64. 10.1038/ncb822 PubMed 12134156.
Backbone
  Vector backbone: pcDNA3.1
  Backbone size w/o insert (bp): 5400
  Vector type: Mammalian Expression
  Selectable markers: Neomycin (select with G418)
Growth in bacteria
  Bacterial resistance: Ampicillin, 100 μg/mL
  Growth temperature: 37°C
  Growth strain: DH5alpha
  Copy number: High Copy
Gene/Insert
  Gene/Insert name: c-Fos (alt name: Fos)
  Species: R. norvegicus (rat)
  Insert size (bp): 1200
  Mutation: S362A, S374A
  Entrez Gene: Fos (a.k.a. c-fos)
  Tag / fusion protein: FLAG (N terminal on insert)
  Cloning method: Restriction Enzyme; 5′ cloning site EcoRI (not destroyed); 3′ cloning site EcoRI (not destroyed)
  Sequencing primers: 5′ T7
Terms and licenses: Academic/Nonprofit Terms; Industry Terms: Not Available to Industry
Depositor comments: ERK and RSK coordinately phosphorylate Ser374 and Ser362, respectively.
How to cite: pcDNA3-FLAG-Fos AA was a gift from John Blenis (Addgene plasmid # 8967 ; http://n2t.net/addgene:8967 ; RRID:Addgene_8967)
