[The description below was written by a language model from this plasmid's Addgene catalogue record.]
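Description:
pcDNA3-FLAG-Fos AA is a mammalian expression plasmid built on a pcDNA3.1 backbone (about 5.4 kb without insert) carrying a roughly 1.2 kb rat (R. norvegicus) c-Fos cDNA cloned between two retained EcoRI sites. It is maintained in E. coli as a high-copy plasmid under ampicillin selection, and it carries a neomycin resistance marker that allows G418 selection of transfected mammalian cells. The record does not list the promoter or provide a feature table. pcDNA3-family vectors generally drive the insert from the CMV immediate-early promoter, with a T7 promoter just upstream of the cloning site, which is consistent with T7 being listed as the 5′ sequencing primer. Because the same enzyme site flanks both ends of the insert, orientation is not fixed by the cloning strategy itself.

The encoded protein carries an N-terminal FLAG epitope tag for detection or immunoprecipitation with anti-FLAG antibodies, which distinguishes it from endogenous Fos. The "AA" designation refers to two serine-to-alanine substitutions, S362A and S374A. According to the depositor's comments, Ser374 and Ser362 are phosphorylated coordinately by ERK and RSK, respectively, so this mutant cannot be phosphorylated at those two C-terminal sites. The construct is associated with work on how the products of immediate early genes interpret the duration of ERK signalling. It is suited to comparing a phosphorylation-deficient c-Fos with the wild-type protein in transfected mammalian cells, for example to examine how ERK/RSK-dependent phosphorylation affects the behaviour of Fos.
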