>Addgene plasmid #8967 | pcDNA3-FLAG-Fos AA | addgene partial sequence | sequence record 17492 | 8967 with BGH-rev
TAGTGACTATAGAATAGGGCCCTCTAGATGCATGCTCGAGCGGCCGCCAGTGTGATGGATATCTGCAGAA
TTCCTCGAGGGAAGACGTGTTTCTCCTCTCTGTAATGCACCAGCTCAGTCAGTGCCGGCTGCCCTGCCTT
CTCTGACTGCTCACAGGGCTAGCAGTGTGGGGGCGCTCAGTGAGTCAGAGGAGGGCTCGTTGCTGCTGGC
GCCCTTTCGGTGGGCAGCTGCGCAGCTAGGGAAGGAGTCAGCCTCGGGGTAGGTGAAGACAAAGGAAGAC
GTATAGGTAGTGCAGCTGGGAGTGCAGGTGACAACGGGAGTGCACAGGGGCTCCAGCTCTGTGACCATGG
GCCCCATCCCCAGGGAACTGCTGTGCAGAGGCTCCCAGTCTGCTGCATAGAAGGAACCAGACAGGTCCAC
ATCTGGCACAGAGCGGGCAGTCTCCGAGCCACTGGGCCTAGATGATGCCGGAAACAAGAAGTCATCAAAG
GGTTCAGCCTTCAGCTCCATGTTGCTAATGTTCTTGACCGGCTCCAAGGATGGCTTGGGCTCAGGGTCAT
TGAGAAGAGGCAGGGTGAAGGCCTCCTCAGACTCTGGGGTGGTAGCCTCAGGCAGACCCCCAGTCAAGTC
CAGGGAGGTCACAGACATCTCCTCTGGGAAGCCCAGGTCATTGGGGATCTTGCAGGCAGGTCGGTGGGCT
GCCAAAATAAACTCCAGTTTTTCCTTCTCTTTCAGTAGATTGGCAATCTCGGTCTGCAACGCAGACTTCT
CGTCTTCAAGTTGATCTGTCTCCGCTTGGAGCGTATCTGTCAGCTCCCTCCTCCGATTCCGGCACTTGGC
TGCAGCCATCTTATTCCTTTCCCTTCGGATTCTCCGTTTCTCTTCCTCTTCAGGAGATAGCTGCTCTACT
TTGCCCCTTCTGCCGATGTT
