>Addgene plasmid #8967 | pcDNA3-FLAG-Fos AA | addgene partial sequence | sequence record 17493 | T7 5'-TAATACGACTCACTATAGGG-3'
GATCACTAGTACGGCCGCAGTGTGCTGGAATTCCCATGGACTACAAAGACGATGACGACAAGTTCTCGGG
TTTCAACGCGGACTACGAGGCGTCATCCTCCCGCTGCAGTAGCGCCTCCCCGGCCGGGGACAGCCTTTCC
TACTACCATTCCCCAGCCGACTCCTTCTCCAGCATGGGCTCCCCTGTCAACACACAGGACTTTTGCGCAG
ATCTGTCCGTCTCTAGTGCCAACTTTATCCCCACGGTGACAGCCATCTCCACCAGCCCAGACCTGCAGTG
GCTGGTGCAGCCCACTCTGGTCTCCTCCGTGGCCCCATCGCAGACCAGAGCGCCCCATCCTTACGGACTC
CCCACCCCGTCGACCGGGGCTTACGCCAGAGCGGGAGTGGTGAAGACCATGTCAGGCGGCAGAGCGCAGA
GCATCGGCAGAAGGGGCAAAGTAGAGCAGCTATCTCCTGAAGAGGAAGAGAAACGGAGAATCCGAAGGGA
AAGGAATAAGATGGCTGCAGCCAAGTGCCGGAATCGGAGGAGGGAGCTGACAGATACGCTCCAAGCGGAG
ACAGATCAACTTGAAGACGAGAAGTCTGCGTTGCAGACCGAGATTGCCAATCTACTGAAAGAGAAGGAAA
AACTGGAGTTTATTTTGGCAGCCCACCGACCTGCCTGCAAGATCCCCAATGACCTGGGCTTCCCAGAGGA
GATGTCTGTGACCTCCCTGGACTTGACTGGGGGTCTGCCTGAGGCTACCACCCCAGAGTCTGAGGAGGCC
TTCACCCTGCCTCTTCTCAATGACCCTGAGCCCAAGCCATCCTTGGAGCCGGTCAAGAACATTAGCAACA
TGGAGCTGAAAGCTGAACCCTTTGATGACTTCTTGTT
